Addgene plasmid #100588: pMpGWB105-MpTubulin
Purpose: Binary vector for expression of Citrine-fused MpTubulin beta 3 (Citrine-MpTubulin) to visualize microtubules in plants
Depositing lab: Yutaka Kodama. Depositing organization: Utsunomiya University. Publication: Actin-dependence of the chloroplast cold positioning response in the liverwort Marchantia polymorpha L. Kimura S, Kodama Y. PeerJ. 2016 Sep 28;4:e2513. eCollection 2016. 2513 PubMed 27703856.
Backbone
  Vector backbone: pMpGWB105
  Vector type: Plant Expression
  Selectable markers: Hygromycin
Growth in bacteria
  Bacterial resistance: Spectinomycin, 50 μg/mL
  Growth temperature: 37°C
  Growth strain: DH5alpha
  Copy number: Unknown
Gene/Insert
  Gene/Insert name: Citrine-MpTubulin
  Species: Marchantia polymorpha
Terms and licenses: Academic/Nonprofit Terms; Industry Terms: Not Available to Industry
How to cite: pMpGWB105-MpTubulin was a gift from Yutaka Kodama (Addgene plasmid # 100588 ; http://n2t.net/addgene:100588 ; RRID:Addgene_100588)
