[The description below was written by a language model from this plasmid's Addgene catalogue record and pLannotate feature annotations shown in this document.]
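Description:
pMpGWB105-MpTubulin is a 12,460-nt Gateway-derived binary vector for Agrobacterium-mediated plant transformation, built on the pMpGWB105 backbone and intended for use in the liverwort Marchantia polymorpha. Outside the T-DNA it carries a ColE1/pMB1-type origin with a bom site for propagation in E. coli, together with the pVS1 oriV, RepA and StaA functions that support replication and stable maintenance in Agrobacterium. Bacterial selection is by spectinomycin through an aadA (SmR) gene. Small fragments of a gentamicin resistance gene, rop, and an integron Pc promoter are also annotated in this region and appear to be remnants of vector construction.

Between the nopaline-type right and left T-DNA border repeats lie two plant expression units. In the first, a CaMV 35S promoter drives the yellow fluorescent protein Citrine, followed by an attB1 site, a beta-tubulin coding sequence, an attB2 site and the NOS terminator. The attB sites show that the tubulin gene was introduced by Gateway LR recombination, placing Citrine at the N-terminus of the fusion. The automated annotation labels the insert by its similarity to rice TUBB5, but the catalogue entry identifies it as M. polymorpha tubulin beta 3. In the second unit, in the opposite orientation, an enhanced 35S promoter drives hygromycin phosphotransferase with a CaMV poly(A) signal, allowing hygromycin selection of transformed plant tissue. Residual lacZα, MCS and lac promoter/operator fragments flank the cassettes. The construct is used to express Citrine-MpTubulin constitutively so that microtubules can be visualised by fluorescence microscopy in living plant cells. The associated study concerned the cytoskeletal dependence of chloroplast cold positioning.
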