Features (pLannotate 1.2.2; 26 found; start..end, strand, type, name):
      1..25      -  misc_feature   RB T-DNA repeat: right border repeat from nopaline C58 T-DNA
     91..245     -  CDS            lacZα (fragment): LacZα fragment of β-galactosidase; lacZ fragment
    248..268     -  misc_feature   MCS (fragment): pUC18/19 multiple cloning site
    759..1100    +  promoter       CaMV 35S promoter: strong constitutive promoter from cauliflower mosaic virus
   1125..1841    +  CDS            Citrine: Citrine is a basic (constitutively fluorescent) yellow fluorescent protein published in 2001, derived from Aequorea victoria. It has moderate acid sensitivity.
   1851..1875    +  protein_bind   attB1: mutant version of attB; recombination site for the Gateway® BP reaction BP Clonase™
   1878..3206    +  CDS            TUBB5: TBB5_ORYSJ - Also known as OSTB-50, R2242, TUB5. Experimental evidence at protein level: Swiss-Prot protein existence level 1. Tubulin is the major constituent of microtubules. It binds two moles of GTP, one at an exchangeable site on the beta chain and one at a non-exchangeable site on the alpha chain. From Oryza sativa subsp. japonica (Rice).
   3217..3241    -  protein_bind   attB2: mutant version of attB; recombination site for the Gateway® BP reaction BP Clonase™
   3267..3519    +  terminator     NOS terminator: nopaline synthase terminator and poly(A) signal
   3574..3596    -  protein_bind   lac operator (fragment): The lac repressor binds to the lac operator to inhibit transcription in E. coli. This inhibition can be relieved by adding lactose or isopropyl-β-D-thiogalactopyranoside (IPTG). lac repressor encoded by lacI
   3600..3630    -  promoter       lac promoter: promoter for the E. coli lac operon
   3645..3666    -  protein_bind   CAP binding site: CAP binding activates transcription in the presence of cAMP. E. coli catabolite activator protein
   3751..3925    -  polyA_signal   CaMV poly(A) signal: cauliflower mosaic virus polyadenylation signal
   3966..4991    -  CDS            HygR: hygromycin B phosphotransferase confers resistance to hygromycin
   5058..5734    -  promoter       CaMV 35S promoter (enhanced): cauliflower mosaic virus 35S promoter with a duplicated enhancer region
   5929..5953    -  misc_feature   LB T-DNA repeat: left border repeat from nopaline C58 T-DNA
   6212..6235    +  promoter       Pc promoter (fragment): intI1 (promoter lies within the coding sequence); class 1 integron promoter
   6411..6467    +  CDS            GmR (fragment): gentamycin acetyltransferase; aacC1; confers resistance to gentamycin
   6478..7265    +  CDS            SmR (fragment): aminoglycoside adenylyltransferase (Murphy, 1985); aadA; confers resistance to spectinomycin and streptomycin
   7511..8099    +  rep_origin     ori: high-copy-number ColE1/pMB1/pBR322/pUC origin of replication
   8285..8425    -  misc_feature   bom: basis of mobility region from pBR322
   8527..8566    -  CDS            rop (fragment): Rop protein, which maintains plasmids at low copy number; rop
   8769..8963    -  rep_origin     pVS1 oriV: origin of replication for the Pseudomonas plasmid pVS1 (Heeb et al., 2000)
   9029..10102   -  CDS            pVS1 RepA: replication protein from the Pseudomonas plasmid pVS1 (Heeb et al., 2000)
  10531..11160   -  CDS            pVS1 StaA: stability protein from the Pseudomonas plasmid pVS1 (Heeb et al., 2000)
  11720..12121   -  CDS            Y4CG_SINFN (fragment): Protein inferred from homology: Swiss-Prot protein existence level 3. From Sinorhizobium fredii (strain NBRC 101917 / NGR234).
>Addgene plasmid #100588 | pMpGWB105-MpTubulin | addgene full sequence | sequence record 269402 | Addgene NGS Result
GTTTACCCGCCAATATATCCTGTCAAACACTGATAGTTTAAACTGAAGGCGGGAAACGACAATCTGATCC
AAGCTCAAGCTGCTCTAGCATTCGCCATTCAGGCTGCGCAACTGTTGGGAAGGGCGATCGGTGCGGGCCT
CTTCGCTATTACGCCAGCTGGCGAAAGGGGGATGTGCTGCAAGGCGATTAAGTTGGGTAACGCCAGGGTT
TTCCCAGTCACGACGTTGTAAAACGACGGCCAGTGCCAAGCTTGCATGCCTGCAGGTCCCCAGATTAGCC
TTTTCAATTTCAGAAAGAATGCTAACCCACAGATGGTTAGAGAGGCTTACGCAGCAGGTCTCATCAAGAC
GATCTACCCGAGCAATAATCTCCAGGAAATCAAATACCTTCCCAAGAAGGTTAAAGATGCAGTCAAAAGA
TTCAGGACTAACTGCATCAAGAACACAGAGAAAGATATATTTCTCAAGATCAGAAGTACTATTCCAGTAT
GGACGATTCAAGGCTTGCTTCACAAACCAAGGCAAGTAATAGAGATTGGAGTCTCTAAAAAGGTAGTTCC
CACTGAATCAAAGGCCATGGAGTCAAAGATTCAAATAGAGGACCTAACAGAACTCGCCGTAAAGACTGGC
GAACAGTTCATACAGAGTCTCTTACGACTCAATGACAAGAAGAAAATCTTCGTCAACATGGTGGAGCACG
ACACACTTGTCTACTCCAAAAATATCAAAGATACAGTCTCAGAAGACCAAAGGGCAATTGAGACTTTTCA
ACAAAGGGTAATATCCGGAAACCTCCTCGGATTCCATTGCCCAGCTATCTGTCACTTTATTGTGAAGATA
GTGGAAAAGGAAGGTGGCTCCTACAAATGCCATCATTGCGATAAAGGAAAGGCCATCGTTGAAGATGCCT
CTGCCGACAGTGGTCCCAAAGATGGACCCCCACCCACGAGGAGCATCGTGGAAAAAGAAGACGTTCCAAC
CACGTCTTCAAAGCAAGTGGATTGATGTGATATCTCCACTGACGTAAGGGATGACGCACAATCCCACTAT
CCTTCGCAAGACCCTTCCTCTATATAAGGAAGTTCATTTCATTTGGAGAGAACACGGGGGACTCTAGAAT
GAGCATGGTGAGCAAGGGCGAGGAGCTGTTCACCGGGGTGGTGCCCATCCTGGTCGAGCTGGACGGCGAC
GTAAACGGCCACAAGTTCAGCGTGTCCGGCGAGGGCGAGGGCGATGCCACCTACGGCAAGCTGACCCTGA
AGTTCATCTGCACCACCGGCAAGCTGCCCGTGCCCTGGCCCACCCTCGTGACCACCTTCGGCTACGGCCT
GATGTGCTTCGCCCGCTACCCCGACCACATGAAGCAGCACGACTTCTTCAAGTCCGCCATGCCCGAAGGC
TACGTCCAGGAGCGCACCATCTTCTTCAAGGACGACGGCAACTACAAGACCCGCGCCGAGGTGAAGTTCG
AGGGCGACACCCTGGTGAACCGCATCGAGCTGAAGGGCATCGACTTCAAGGAGGACGGCAACATCCTGGG
GCACAAGCTGGAGTACAACTACAACAGCCACAACGTCTATATCATGGCCGACAAGCAGAAGAACGGCATC
AAGGTGAACTTCAAGATCCGCCACAACATCGAGGACGGCAGCGTGCAGCTCGCCGACCACTACCAGCAGA
ACACCCCCATCGGCGACGGCCCCGTGCTGCTGCCCGACAACCACTACCTGAGCTACCAGTCCGCCCTGAG
CAAAGACCCCAACGAGAAGCGCGATCACATGGTCCTGCTGGAGTTCGTGACCGCCGCCGGGATCACTCTC
GGCATGGACGAGCTGTACAAGGCTGTTATCACAAGTTTGTACAAAAAAGCAGGCTTCATGAGAGAAATTC
TCCACATCCAGGGTGGGCAATGCGGGAACCAGATCGGAGCTAAGTTTTGGGAAGTGATCTGTGATGAGCA
TGGGATCGACCCCACTGGAACTTACCGCGGAGACTCCGATCTTCAGTTGGAGAGGATTAATGTTTACTAC
AACGAGGCAAGTGGTGGTAGGTACGTTCCACGTGCTGTGCTCATGGATCTCGAACCCGGAACGATGGACA
GTGTTCGATCTGGTCCGTTTGGTCAGATCTTCCGACCAGACAACTTTGTCTTTGGCCAAACTGGGGCCGG
TAACAATTGGGCCAAGGGGCACTACACGGAGGGAGCGGAATTGATTGACTCTGTTCTTGACGTCGTGCGA
AAGGAGGCGGAGAGCTGTGATTGCCTGCAGGGTTTCCAAGTCTGCCACTCGCTGGGAGGAGGTACCGGTT
CAGGTATGGGAACCCTGCTGATATCCAAGATCCGTGAAGAATACCCGGACAGGATGATGCTCACTTTCTC
TGTCTTCCCATCGCCGAAGGTGTCCGATACAGTCGTGGAGCCCTACAACGCTACTCTTTCTGTCCACCAG
CTTGTAGAAAACGCGGACGAGTGTATGGTTCTGGATAATGAGGCATTGTACGACATTTGCTTCCGTACTC
TGAAGCTGACCACCCCTACATTTGGAGATCTCAATCATCTGATATCAGCCACAATGAGTGGTGTTACTTG
CTGCCTGAGGTTTCCCGGTCAATTGAACTCTGACCTCCGAAAGCTTGCCGTAAACCTGATCCCATTCCCT
CGACTTCACTTCTTCATGGTGGGATTCGCACCCCTCACGTCTCGAGGTTCCCAACAATATCGTGCTCTGA
CAGTGCCTGAACTCACTCAGCAAATGTGGGATGCGAAGAACATGATGTGCGCCGCCGATCCTCGTCATGG
ACGTTACCTTACGGCCTCAGCCATGTTCCGCGGGCGCATGAGCACCAAGGAAGTCGACGAACAGATGATC
AATGTCCAGAATAAGAACTCGTCGTACTTCGTCGAATGGATCCCCAACAACGTGAAATCCAGTGTTTGCG
ACATTCCTCCCAATGGGCTTAAAATGGCATCCACTTTCATCGGAAACTCTACTTCTATCCAGGAAATGTT
TAGACGAGTGAGCGAGCAGTTTACTGCCATGTTCAGAAGGAAAGCTTTCTTGCATTGGTACACAGGTGAA
GGAATGGACGAGATGGAGTTCACTGAGGCAGAGAGCAATATGAATGATCTGGTATCTGAATACCAGCAGT
ATCAGGATGCAAGCGCCGAAGATGAAGGAGAATATGACGACGGTGAAGAGCTTGAAGCCAACTAAGACCC
AGCTTTCTTGTACAAAGTGGTGATAACCTAGAGCTCGAATTTCCCCGATCGTTCAAACATTTGGCAATAA
AGTTTCTTAAGATTGAATCCTGTTGCCGGTCTTGCGATGATTATCATATAATTTCTGTTGAATTACGTTA
AGCATGTAATAATTAACATGTAATGCATGACGTTATTTATGAGATGGGTTTTTATGATTAGAGTCCCGCA
ATTATACATTTAATACGCGATAGAAAACAAAATATAGCGCGCAAACTAGGATAAATTATCGCGCGCGGTG
TCATCTATGTTACTAGATCGGGAATTGGTTCCGGAACCAATTCGTAATCATGTCATAGCTGTTTCCTGTG
TGAAATTGTTATCCGCTCACAATTCCACACAACATACGAGCCGGAAGCATAAAGTGTAAAGCCTGGGGTG
CCTAATGAGTGAGCTAACTCACATTAGGCTGAATTAGGCGCGCCTATTTCTGAATTCAACACATTGCGGA
CGTTTTTAATGTACTGAATTAACGCCGAATTAATTCGGGGGATCTGGATTTTAGTACTGGATTTTGGTTT
TAGGAATTAGAAATTTTATTGATAGAAGTATTTTACAAATACAAATACATACTAAGGGTTTCTTATATGC
TCAACACATGAGCGAAACCCTATAGGAACCCTAATTCCCTTATCTGGGAACTACTCACACATTATTATGG
AGAAACTCGAGCTTGTCGATCGACAGATCCCGGTCGGCATCTACTCTATTTCTTTGCCCTCGGACGAGTG
CTGGGGCGTCGGTTTCCACTATCGGCGAGTACTTCTACACAGCCATCGGTCCAGACGGCCGCGCTTCTGC
GGGCGATTTGTGTACGCCCGACAGTCCCGGCTCCGGATCGGACGATTGCGTCGCATCGACCCTGCGCCCA
AGCTGCATCATCGAAATTGCCGTCAACCAAGCTCTGATAGAGTTGGTCAAGACCAATGCGGAGCATATAC
GCCCGGAGTCGTGGCGATCCTGCAAGCTCCGGATGCCTCCGCTCGAAGTAGCGCGTCTGCTGCTCCATAC
AAGCCAACCACGGCCTCCAGAAGAAGATGTTGGCGACCTCGTATTGGGAATCCCCGAACATCGCCTCGCT
CCAGTCAATGACCGCTGTTATGCGGCCATTGTCCGTCAGGACATTGTTGGAGCCGAAATCCGCGTGCACG
AGGTGCCGGACTTCGGGGCAGTCCTCGGCCCAAAGCATCAGCTCATCGAGAGCCTGCGCGACGGACGCAC
TGACGGTGTCGTCCATCACAGTTTGCCAGTGATACACATGGGGATCAGCAATCGCGCATATGAAATCACG
CCATGTAGTGTATTGACCGATTCCTTGCGGTCCGAATGGGCCGAACCCGCTCGTCTGGCTAAGATCGGCC
GCAGCGATCGCATCCATAGCCTCCGCGACCGGTTGTAGAACAGCGGGCAGTTCGGTTTCAGGCAGGTCTT
GCAACGTGACACCCTGTGAACGGCGGGAGATGCAATAGGTCAGGCTCTCGCTAAACTCCCCAATGTCAAG
CACTTCCGGAATCGGGAGCGCGGCCGATGCAAAGTGCCGATAAACATAACGATCTTTGTAGAAACCATCG
GCGCAGCTATTTACCCGCAGGACATATCCACGCCCTCCTACATCGAAGCTGAAAGCACGAGATTCTTCGC
CCTCCGAGAGCTGCATCAGGTCGGAGACGCTGTCGAACTTTTCGATCAGAAACTTCTCGACAGACGTCGC
GGTGAGTTCAGGCTTTTTCATATCTCATTGCCCCCCGGATCTGCGAAAGCTCGAGAGAGATAGATTTGTA
GAGAGAGACTGGTGATTTCAGCGTGTCCTCTCCAAATGAAATGAACTTCCTTATATAGAGGAAGGGTCTT
GCGAAGGATAGTGGGATTGTGCGTCATCCCTTACGTCAGTGGAGATATCACATCAATCCACTTGCTTTGA
AGACGTGGTTGGAACGTCTTCTTTTTCCACGATGCTCCTCGTGGGTGGGGGTCCATCTTTGGGACCACTG
TCGGCAGAGGCATCTTGAACGATAGCCTTTCCTTTATCGCAATGATGGCATTTGTAGGTGCCACCTTCCT
TTTCTACTGTCCTTTTGATGAAGTGACAGATAGCTGGGCAATGGAATCCGAGGAGGTTTCCCGATATTAC
CCTTTGTTGAAAAGTCTCAATAGCCCTTTGGTCTTCTGAGACTGTATCTTTGATATTCTTGGAGTAGACG
AGAGTGTCGTGCTCCACCATGTTCACATCAATCCACTTGCTTTGAAGACGTGGTTGGAACGTCTTCTTTT
TCCACGATGCTCCTCGTGGGTGGGGGTCCATCTTTGGGACCACTGTCGGCAGAGGCATCTTGAACGATAG
CCTTTCCTTTATCGCAATGATGGCATTTGTAGGTGCCACCTTCCTTTTCTACTGTCCTTTTGATGAAGTG
ACAGATAGCTGGGCAATGGAATCCGAGGAGGTTTCCCGATATTACCCTTTGTTGAAAAGTCTCAATAGCC
CTTTGGTCTTCTGAGACTGTATCTTTGATATTCTTGGAGTAGACGAGAGTGTCGTGCTCCACCATGTTGG
CAAGCTGCTCTAGCCAATACGCAAACCGAATTCAGAAATAAATTCAGCCTAATTCGGCGTTAATTCAGTA
CATTAAAAACGTCCGCAATGTGTTATTAAGTTGTCTAAGCGTCAATTTGTTTACACCACAATATATCCTG
CCACCAGCCAGCCAACAGCTCCCCGACCGGCAGCTCGGCACAAAATCACCACTCGATACAGGCAGCCCAT
CAGTCCGGGACGGCGTCAGCGGGAGAGCCGTTGTAAGGCGGCAGACTTTGCTCATGTTACCGATGCTATT
CGGAAGAACGGCAACTAAGCTGCCGGGTTTGAAACACGGATGATCTCGCGGAGGGTAGCATGTTGATTGT
AACGATGACAGAGCGTTGCTGCCTGTGATCAATTCGGGCACGAACCCAGTGGACATAAGCCTGTTCGGTT
CGTAAGCTGTAATGCAAGTAGCGTATGCGCTCACGCAACTGGTCCAGAACCTTGACCGAACGCAGCGGTG
GTAACGGCGCAGTGGCGGTTTTCATGGCTTGTTATGACTGTTTTTTTGGGGTACAGTCTATGCCTCGGGC
ATCCAAGCAGCAAGCGCGTTACGCCGTGGGTCGATGTTTGATGTTATGGAGCAGCAACGATGTTACGCAG
CAGGGCAGTCGCCCTAAAACAAAGTTAAACATCATGGGGGAAGCGGTGATCGCCGAAGTATCGACTCAAC
TATCAGAGGTAGTTGGCGTCATCGAGCGCCATCTCGAACCGACGTTGCTGGCCGTACATTTGTACGGCTC
CGCAGTGGATGGCGGCCTGAAGCCACACAGTGATATTGATTTGCTGGTTACGGTGACCGTAAGGCTTGAT
GAAACAACGCGGCGAGCTTTGATCAACGACCTTTTGGAAACTTCGGCTTCCCCTGGAGAGAGCGAGATTC
TCCGCGCTGTAGAAGTCACCATTGTTGTGCACGACGACATCATTCCGTGGCGTTATCCAGCTAAGCGCGA
ACTGCAATTTGGAGAATGGCAGCGCAATGACATTCTTGCAGGTATCTTCGAGCCAGCCACGATCGACATT
GATCTGGCTATCTTGCTGACAAAAGCAAGAGAACATAGCGTTGCCTTGGTAGGTCCAGCGGCGGAGGAAC
TCTTTGATCCGGTTCCTGAACAGGATCTATTTGAGGCGCTAAATGAAACCTTAACGCTATGGAACTCGCC
GCCCGACTGGGCTGGCGATGAGCGAAATGTAGTGCTTACGTTGTCCCGCATTTGGTACAGCGCAGTAACC
GGCAAAATCGCGCCGAAGGATGTCGCTGCCGACTGGGCAATGGAGCGCCTGCCGGCCCAGTATCAGCCCG
TCATACTTGAAGCTAGACAGGCTTATCTTGGACAAGAAGAAGATCGCTTGGCCTCGCGCGCAGATCAGTT
GGAAGAATTTGTCCACTACGTGAAAGGCGAGATCACCAAGGTAGTCGGCAAATAATGTCTAGCTAGAAAT
TCGTTCAAGCCGACGCCGCTTCGCGGCGCGGCTTAACTCAAGCGTTAGATGCACTAAGCACATAATTGCT
CACAGCCAAACTATCAGGTCAAGTCTGCTTTTATTATTTTTAAGCGTGCATAATAAGCCCTACACAAATT
GGGAGATATATCATGCATGACCAAAATCCCTTAACGTGAGTTTTCGTTCCACTGAGCGTCAGACCCCGTA
GAAAAGATCAAAGGATCTTCTTGAGATCCTTTTTTTCTGCGCGTAATCTGCTGCTTGCAAACAAAAAAAC
CACCGCTACCAGCGGTGGTTTGTTTGCCGGATCAAGAGCTACCAACTCTTTTTCCGAAGGTAACTGGCTT
CAGCAGAGCGCAGATACCAAATACTGTCCTTCTAGTGTAGCCGTAGTTAGGCCACCACTTCAAGAACTCT
GTAGCACCGCCTACATACCTCGCTCTGCTAATCCTGTTACCAGTGGCTGCTGCCAGTGGCGATAAGTCGT
GTCTTACCGGGTTGGACTCAAGACGATAGTTACCGGATAAGGCGCAGCGGTCGGGCTGAACGGGGGGTTC
GTGCACACAGCCCAGCTTGGAGCGAACGACCTACACCGAACTGAGATACCTACAGCGTGAGCTATGAGAA
AGCGCCACGCTTCCCGAAGGGAGAAAGGCGGACAGGTATCCGGTAAGCGGCAGGGTCGGAACAGGAGAGC
GCACGAGGGAGCTTCCAGGGGGAAACGCCTGGTATCTTTATAGTCCTGTCGGGTTTCGCCACCTCTGACT
TGAGCGTCGATTTTTGTGATGCTCGTCAGGGGGGCGGAGCCTATGGAAAAACGCCAGCAACGCGGCCTTT
TTACGGTTCCTGGCCTTTTGCTGGCCTTTTGCTCACATGTTCTTTCCTGCGTTATCCCCTGATTCTGTGG
ATAACCGTATTACCGCCTTTGAGTGAGCTGATACCGCTCGCCGCAGCCGAACGACCGAGCGCAGCGAGTC
AGTGAGCGAGGAAGCGGAAGAGCGCCTGATGCGGTATTTTCTCCTTACGCATCTGTGCGGTATTTCACAC
CGCATATGGTGCACTCTCAGTACAATCTGCTCTGATGCCGCATAGTTAAGCCAGTATACACTCCGCTATC
GCTACGTGACTGGGTCATGGCTGCGCCCCGACACCCGCCAACACCCGCTGACGCGCCCTGACGGGCTTGT
CTGCTCCCGGCATCCGCTTACAGACAAGCTGTGACCGTCTCCGGGAGCTGCATGTGTCAGAGGTTTTCAC
CGTCATCACCGAAACGCGCGAGGCAGGGTGCCTTGATGTGGGCGCCGGCGGTCGAGTGGCGACGGCGCGG
CTTGTCCGCGCCCTGGTAGATTGCCTGGCCGTAGGCCAGCCATTTTTGAGCGGCCAGCGGCCGCGATAGG
CCGACGCGAAGCGGCGGGGCGTAGGGAGCGCAGCGACCGAAGGGTAGGCGCTTTTTGCAGCTCTTCGGCT
GTGCGCTGGCCAGACAGTTATGCACAGGCCAGGCGGGTTTTAAGAGTTTTAATAAGTTTTAAAGAGTTTT
AGGCGGAAAAATCGCCTTTTTTCTCTTTTATATCAGTCACTTACATGTGTGACCGGTTCCCAATGTACGG
CTTTGGGTTCCCAATGTACGGGTTCCGGTTCCCAATGTACGGCTTTGGGTTCCCAATGTACGTGCTATCC
ACAGGAAAGAGACCTTTTCGACCTTTTTCCCCTGCTAGGGCAATTTGCCCTAGCATCTGCTCCGTACATT
AGGAACCGGCGGATGCTTCGCCCTCGATCAGGTTGCGGTAGCGCATGACTAGGATCGGGCCAGCCTGCCC
CGCCTCCTCCTTCAAATCGTACTCCGGCAGGTCATTTGACCCGATCAGCTTGCGCACGGTGAAACAGAAC
TTCTTGAACTCTCCGGCGCTGCCACTGCGTTCGTAGATCGTCTTGAACAACCATCTGGCTTCTGCCTTGC
CTGCGGCGCGGCGTGCCAGGCGGTAGAGAAAACGGCCGATGCCGGGATCGATCAAAAAGTAATCGGGGTG
AACCGTCAGCACGTCCGGGTTCTTGCCTTCTGTGATCTCGCGGTACATCCAATCAGCTAGCTCGATCTCG
ATGTACTCCGGCCGCCCGGTTTCGCTCTTTACGATCTTGTAGCGGCTAATCAAGGCTTCACCCTCGGATA
CCGTCACCAGGCGGCCGTTCTTGGCCTTCTTCGTACGCTGCATGGCAACGTGCGTGGTGTTTAACCGAAT
GCAGGTTTCTACCAGGTCGTCTTTCTGCTTTCCGCCATCGGCTCGCCGGCAGAACTTGAGTACGTCCGCA
ACGTGTGGACGGAACACGCGGCCGGGCTTGTCTCCCTTCCCTTCCCGGTATCGGTTCATGGATTCGGTTA
GATGGGAAACCGCCATCAGTACCAGGTCGTAATCCCACACACTGGCCATGCCGGCCGGCCCTGCGGAAAC
CTCTACGTGCCCGTCTGGAAGCTCGTAGCGGATCACCTCGCCAGCTCGTCGGTCACGCTTCGACAGACGG
AAAACGGCCACGTCCATGATGCTGCGACTATCGCGGGTGCCCACGTCATAGAGCATCGGAACGAAAAAAT
CTGGTTGCTCGTCGCCCTTGGGCGGCTTCCTAATCGACGGCGCACCGGCTGCCGGCGGTTGCCGGGATTC
TTTGCGGATTCGATCAGCGGCCGCTTGCCACGATTCACCGGGGCGTGCTTCTGCCTCGATGCGTTGCCGC
TGGGCGGCCTGCGCGGCCTTCAACTTCTCCACCAGGTCATCACCCAGCGCCGCGCCGATTTGTACCGGGC
CGGATGGTTTGCGACCGCTCACGCCGATTCCTCGGGCTTGGGGGTTCCAGTGCCATTGCAGGGCCGGCAG
ACAACCCAGCCGCTTACGCCTGGCCAACCGCCCGTTCCTCCACACATGGGGCATTCCACGGCGTCGGTGC
CTGGTTGTTCTTGATTTTCCATGCCGCCTCCTTTAGCCGCTAAAATTCATCTACTCATTTATTCATTTGC
TCATTTACTCTGGTAGCTGCGCGATGTATTCAGATAGCAGCTCGGTAATGGTCTTGCCTTGGCGTACCGC
GTACATCTTCAGCTTGGTGTGATCCTCCGCCGGCAACTGAAAGTTGACCCGCTTCATGGCTGGCGTGTCT
GCCAGGCTGGCCAACGTTGCAGCCTTGCTGCTGCGTGCGCTCGGACGGCCGGCACTTAGCGTGTTTGTGC
TTTTGCTCATTTTCTCTTTACCTCATTAACTCAAATGAGTTTTGATTTAATTTCAGCGGCCAGCGCCTGG
ACCTCGCGGGCAGCGTCGCCCTCGGGTTCTGATTCAAGAACGGTTGTGCCGGCGGCGGCAGTGCCTGGGT
AGCTCACGCGCTGCGTGATACGGGACTCAAGAATGGGCAGCTCGTACCCGGCCAGCGCCTCGGCAACCTC
ACCGCCGATGCGCGTGCCTTTGATCGCCCGCGACACGACAAAGGCCGCTTGTAGCCTTCCATCCGTGACC
TCAATGCGCTGCTTAACCAGCTCCACCAGGTCGGCGGTGGCCCATATGTCGTAAGGGCTTGGCTGCACCG
GAATCAGCACGAAGTCGGCTGCCTTGATCGCGGACACAGCCAAGTCCGCCGCCTGGGGCGCTCCGTCGAT
CACTACGAAGTCGCGCCGGCCGATGGCCTTCACGTCGCGGTCAATCGTCGGGCGGTCGATGCCGACAACG
GTTAGCGGTTGATCTTCCCGCACGGCCGCCCAATCGCGGGCACTGCCCTGGGGATCGGAATCGACTAACA
GAACATCGGCCCCGGCGAGTTGCAGGGCGCGGGCTAGATGGGTTGCGATGGTCGTCTTGCCTGACCCGCC
TTTCTGGTTAAGTACAGCGATAACCTTCATGCGTTCCCCTTGCGTATTTGTTTATTTACTCATCGCATCA
TATACGCAGCGACCGCATGACGCAAGCTGTTTTACTCAAATACACATCACCTTTTTAGACGGCGGCGCTC
GGTTTCTTCAGCGGCCAAGCTGGCCGGCCAGGCCGCCAGCTTGGCATCAGACAAACCGGCCAGGATTTCA
TGCAGCCGCACGGTTGAGACGTGCGCGGGCGGCTCGAACACGTACCCGGCCGCGATCATCTCCGCCTCGA
TCTCTTCGGTAATGAAAAACGGTTCGTCCTGGCCGTCCTGGTGCGGTTTCATGCTTGTTCCTCTTGGCGT
TCATTCTCGGCGGCCGCCAGGGCGTCGGCCTCGGTCAATGCGTCCTCACGGAAGGCACCGCGCCGCCTGG
CCTCGGTGGGCGTCACTTCCTCGCTGCGCTCAAGTGCGCGGTACAGGGTCGAGCGATGCACGCCAAGCAG
TGCAGCCGCCTCTTTCACGGTGCGGCCTTCCTGGTCGATCAGCTCGCGGGCGTGCGCGATCTGTGCCGGG
GTGAGGGTAGGGCGGGGGCCAAACTTCACGCCTCGGGCCTTGGCGGCCTCGCGCCCGCTCCGGGTGCGGT
CGATGATTAGGGAACGCTCGAACTCGGCAATGCCGGCGAACACGGTCAACACCATGCGGCCGGCCGGCGT
GGTGGTGTCGGCCCACGGCTCTGCCAGGCTACGCAGGCCCGCGCCGGCCTCCTGGATGCGCTCGGCAATG
TCCAGTAGGTCGCGGGTGCTGCGGGCCAGGCGGTCTAGCCTGGTCACTGTCACAACGTCGCCAGGGCGTA
GGTGGTCAAGCATCCTGGCCAGCTCCGGGCGGTCGCGCCTGGTGCCGGTGATCTTCTCGGAAAACAGCTT
GGTGCAGCCGGCCGCGTGCAGTTCGGCCCGTTGGTTGGTCAAGTCCTGGTCGTCGGTGCTGACGCGGGCA
TAGCCCAGCAGGCCAGCGGCGGCGCTCTTGTTCATGGCGTAATGTCTCCGGTTCTAGTCGCAAGTATTCT
ACTTTATGCGACTAAAACACGCGACAAGAAAACGCCAGGAAAAGGGCAGGGCGGCAGCCTGTCGCGTAAC
TTAGGACTTGTGCGACATGTCGTTTTCAGAAGACGGCTGCACTGAACGTCAGAAGCCGACTGCACTATAG
CAGCGGAGGGGTTGGATCAAAGTACTTTGATCCCGAGGGGAACCCTGTGGTTGGCATGCACATACAAATG
GACGAACGGATAAACCTTTTCACGCCCTTTTAAATATCCGATTATTCTAATAAACGCTCTTTTCTCTTAG
